Addgene plasmid #178720: pAAV-VTKS6-dTom
Purpose: AAV vector for Cre- and Flp-dependent transgene expression (CRE-OFF / FLP-ON) of dTom in neurons under the control of the hSyn1 promoter (Kugler et al 2003)
Depositing lab: Jordane Dimidschstein. Depositing organization: Broad Institute. Publication: A versatile viral toolkit for functional discovery in the nervous system. Pouchelon G, Vergara J, McMahon J, Gorissen BL, Lin JD, Vormstein-Schneider D, Niehaus JL, Burbridge TJ, Wester JC, Sherer M, Fernandez-Otero M, Allaway KC, Pelkey K, Chittajallu R, McBain CJ, Fan M, Nasse JS, Wildenberg GA, Fishell G, Dimidschstein J. Cell Rep Methods. 2022 May 26;2(6):100225. doi: 10.1016/j.crmeth.2022.100225. eCollection 2022 Jun 20. PubMed 35784651.
Backbone
  Vector backbone: pAAV-VTKS6
  Vector type: AAV
Growth in bacteria
  Bacterial resistance: Ampicillin, 100 μg/mL
  Growth temperature: 37°C
  Growth strain: NEB Stable
  Copy number: High Copy
Gene/Insert
  Gene/Insert name: dTom
  Species: Synthetic
  Cloning method: Gibson Cloning
Terms and licenses: Academic/Nonprofit Terms; Industry Terms: Not Available to Industry
How to cite: pAAV-VTKS6-dTom was a gift from Jordane Dimidschstein (Addgene plasmid # 178720 ; http://n2t.net/addgene:178720 ; RRID:Addgene_178720)
