[The description below was written by a language model from this plasmid's Addgene catalogue record and pLannotate feature annotations shown in this document.]
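Description:
pAAV-VTKS6-dTom is an adeno-associated virus transfer plasmid built on the pAAV-VTKS6 backbone, designed for intersectional expression of the red-orange fluorescent protein dTomato in neurons. The expression cassette lies between AAV2 inverted terminal repeats, which allow the intervening DNA to be packaged into recombinant AAV particles. In the sequenced record the left ITR is annotated only as short fragments, while the right one is detected in full. In bacteria the plasmid is maintained through a high-copy ColE1/pUC-type origin and selected with ampicillin via the β-lactamase gene. An f1 phage origin is also present in the backbone.

Transcription is driven by the human synapsin I (hSyn) promoter, which restricts expression to neurons, and the transcript is completed by a WPRE, which enhances post-transcriptional expression, and a bovine growth hormone polyadenylation signal. The dTomato coding sequence sits in the antisense orientation relative to the promoter, so it is silent in the starting state. It is bracketed by a pair of minimal FRT sites in opposing orientation, so Flp recombinase inverts the cassette into the sense orientation and switches expression on. A pair of loxP sites in the same orientation lies outside the FRT sites, so Cre recombinase excises the whole reporter segment and abolishes expression. Short β-globin intron fragments flank the cassette next to the recombinase sites, but the record does not explain their role. The result is the stated CRE-OFF / FLP-ON logic: labelling occurs only in neurons that express Flp but not Cre. The construct belongs to a viral toolkit for functional studies of the nervous system and suits labelling of neuronal populations defined by the subtraction of two recombinase driver lines.
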