Features (pLannotate 1.2.2; 22 found; start..end, strand, type, name):
     12..39      +  repeat_region  AAV2 ITR (fragment): inverted terminal repeat of adeno-associated virus serotype 2 inverted
     68..95      +  repeat_region  AAV2 ITR (fragment): inverted terminal repeat of adeno-associated virus serotype 2 inverted
    158..605     +  promoter       hSyn promoter: human synapsin I promoter; confers neuron-specific expression (Kügler et al., 2003)
    629..662     +  protein_bind   loxP: Cre-mediated recombination occurs in the 8-bp core sequence (GCATACAT). Cre recombinase
    663..696     +  protein_bind   FRT (minimal): supports FLP-mediated excision but not integration (Turan and Bode, 2011) FLP recombinase from the Saccharomyces cerevisiae 2μ plasmid
    697..746     -  intron         β-globin intron (fragment): internally truncated intron from human β-globin
    792..830     +  misc_feature   MCS (fragment): pUC18/19 multiple cloning site
    834..1532    -  CDS            dTomato: dTomato is a basic (constitutively fluorescent) orange fluorescent protein published in 2004, derived from Discosoma sp.. It is reported to be a somewhat slowly-maturing dimer with low acid sensitivity.
   1545..1568    +  misc_feature   MCS (fragment): pUC18/19 multiple cloning site
   1579..1612    -  protein_bind   FRT (minimal): supports FLP-mediated excision but not integration (Turan and Bode, 2011) FLP recombinase from the Saccharomyces cerevisiae 2μ plasmid
   1613..1663    -  intron         β-globin intron (fragment): internally truncated intron from human β-globin
   1697..1730    +  protein_bind   loxP: Cre-mediated recombination occurs in the 8-bp core sequence (GCATACAT). Cre recombinase
   1739..2327    +  misc_feature   WPRE: woodchuck hepatitis virus posttranscriptional regulatory element
   2335..2559    +  polyA_signal   bGH poly(A) signal: bovine growth hormone polyadenylation signal
   2561..2701    +  repeat_region  AAV2 ITR: inverted terminal repeat of adeno-associated virus serotype 2 inverted
   2706..2757    -  misc_feature   bom (fragment): basis of mobility region from pBR322
   2776..3231    +  rep_origin     f1 ori (sequence partly withheld): f1 bacteriophage origin of replication; arrow indicates direction of (+) strand synthesis
   3232..3281    -  misc_feature   bom (fragment): basis of mobility region from pBR322
   3383..3418    -  CDS            rop (fragment): Rop protein, which maintains plasmids at low copy number; rop
   3513..3617    +  promoter       AmpR promoter: bla
   3618..4478    +  CDS            AmpR: β-lactamase; bla; confers resistance to ampicillin, carbenicillin, and related antibiotics
   4649..5237    +  rep_origin     ori: high-copy-number ColE1/pMB1/pBR322/pUC origin of replication
>Addgene plasmid #178720 | pAAV-VTKS6-dTom | addgene full sequence | sequence record 355074 | Addgene NGS Result
CCTGCAGGCAGCTGCGCGCTCGCTCGCTCACTGAGGCCGCCCGGGCGTCGGGCGACCTTTGGTCGCCCGG
CCTCAGTGAGCGAGCGAGCGCGCAGAGAGGGAGTGGCCAACTCCATCACTAGGGGTTCCTGCTAGACTGC
AGAGGGCCCTGCGTATGAGTGCAAGTGGGTTTTAGGACCAGGATGAGGCGGGGTGGGGGTGCCTACCTGA
CGACCGACCCCGACCCACTGGACAAGCACCCAACCCCCATTCCCCAAATTGCGCATCCCCTATCAGAGAG
GGGGAGGGGAAACAGGATGCGGCGAGGCGCGTGCGCACTGCCAGCTTCAGCACCGCGGACAGTGCCTTCG
CCCCCGCCTGGCGGCGCGCGCCACCGCCGCCTCAGCACTGAAGGCGCGCTGACGTCACTCGCCGGTCCCC
CGCAAACTCCCCTTCCCGGCCACCTTGGTCGCGTCCGCGCCGCCGCCGGCCCAGCCGGACCGCACCACGC
GAGGCGCGAGATAGGGGGGCACGGGCGCGACCATCTGCGCTGCGGCGCCGGCGACTCAGCGCTGCCTCAG
TCTGCGGTGGGCAGCGGAGGAGTCGTGTCGTGCCTGAGAGCGCAGTCAGATATCGTTTAAACTCCGGAAT
AACTTCGTATAGCATACATTATACGAAGTTATGAAGTTCCTATTCTCTAGAAAGTATAGGAACTTCGCAG
AATGGTAGCTGGATTGTAGCTGCTATTAGCAATATGAAACCTCTTAGAAGTTCCTATTCTTCAAAAGGTA
TAGGAACTTCAACGCGCCCTAGAATTCGAGCTCGGTACCCGGGGATCCTCTAGAGTCGACTTACTTGTAC
AGCTCGTCCATGCCGTACAGGAACAGGTGGTGGCGGCCCTCGGAGCGCTCGTACTGTTCCACGATGGTGT
AGTCCTCGTTGTGGGAGGTGATGTCCAGCTTGGTGTCCACGTAGTAGTAGCCGGGCAGTTGCACGGGCTT
CTTGGCCATGTAGATGGTCTTGAACTCCACCAGGTAGTGGCCGCCGTCCTTCAGCTTCAGGGCCTGGTGG
ATCTCGCCCTTCAGCACGCCGTCGCGGGGGTACAGGCGCTCGGTGGAGGCCTCCCAGCCCATGGTCTTCT
TCTGCATTACGGGGCCGTCGGGGGGGAAGTTGGTGCCGCGCATCTTCACCTTGTAGATCAGCGTGCCGTC
CTGCAGGGAGGAGTCCTGGGTCACGGTCACCAGACCGCCGTCCTCGAAGTTCATCACGCGCTCCCACTTG
AAGCCCTCGGGGAAGGACAGCTTCTTGTAATCGGGGATGTCGGCGGGGTGCTTCACGTACGCCTTGGAGC
CGTACATGAACTGGGGGGACAGGATGTCCCAGGCGAAGGGCAGGGGGCCGCCCTTGGTCACCTTCAGCTT
GGCGGTCTGGGTGCCCTCGTAGGGGCGGCCCTCGCCCTCGCCCTCGATCTCGAACTCGTGGCCGTTCATG
GAGCCCTCCATGCGCACCTTGAAGCGCATGAACTCTTTGATGACCTCCTCGCCCTTGCTCACGGCCATGG
TGGCGTCGACCTGCAGGCATGCAAGCTTGGTGGCTAGCGAAGTTCCTATACTTTCTAGAGAATAGGAACT
TCTTGCCTTAACCCAGAAATTATCACTGTTATTCTTTAGAATGGTGCAAAGAGAAGTTCCTATACCTTTT
GAAGAATAGGAACTTCATAACTTCGTATAGCATACATTATACGAAGTTATGGCGCGCCAATCAACCTCTG
GATTACAAAATTTGTGAAAGATTGACTGGTATTCTTAACTATGTTGCTCCTTTTACGCTATGTGGATACG
CTGCTTTAATGCCTTTGTATCATGCTATTGCTTCCCGTATGGCTTTCATTTTCTCCTCCTTGTATAAATC
CTGGTTGCTGTCTCTTTATGAGGAGTTGTGGCCCGTTGTCAGGCAACGTGGCGTGGTGTGCACTGTGTTT
GCTGACGCAACCCCCACTGGTTGGGGCATTGCCACCACCTGTCAGCTCCTTTCCGGGACTTTCGCTTTCC
CCCTCCCTATTGCCACGGCGGAACTCATCGCCGCCTGCCTTGCCCGCTGCTGGACAGGGGCTCGGCTGTT
GGGCACTGACAATTCCGTGGTGTTGTCGGGGAAGCTGACGTCCTTTCCATGGCTGCTCGCCTGTGTTGCC
ACCTGGATTCTGCGCGGGACGTCCTTCTGCTACGTCCCTTCGGCCCTCAATCCAGCGGACCTTCCTTCCC
GCGGCCTGCTGCCGGCTCTGCGGCCTCTTCCGCGTCTTCGCCTTCGCCCTCAGACGAGTCGGATCTCCCT
TTGGGCCGCCTCCCCGCCTGGATCCTGTGCCTTCTAGTTGCCAGCCATCTGTTGTTTGCCCCTCCCCCGT
GCCTTCCTTGACCCTGGAAGGTGCCACTCCCACTGTCCTTTCCTAATAAAATGAGGAAATTGCATCGCAT
TGTCTGAGTAGGTGTCATTCTATTCTGGGGGGTGGGGTGGGGCAGGACAGCAAGGGGGAGGATTGGGAAG
ACAATAGCAGGCATGCTGGGGATGCGGTGGGCTCTATGGCAGGAACCCCTAGTGATGGAGTTGGCCACTC
CCTCTCTGCGCGCTCGCTCGCTCACTGAGGCCGGGCGACCAAAGGTCGCCCGACGCCCGGGCTTTGCCCG
GGCGGCCTCAGTGAGCGAGCGAGCGCGCAGCTGCCTGCAGGGGCGCCTGATGCGGTATTTTCTCCTTACG
CATCTGTGCGGTATTTCACACCGCATA
[95 nt withheld, positions 2758-2852]
T
[46 nt withheld, positions 2854-2899]
C
[141 nt withheld, positions 2901-3041]
CCTTTGACGTTGGAGTCCACGTTCTTT
[37 nt withheld, positions 3069-3105]
ACTCTATCTCGGGCTATTCTTTTGATTTATAAGGGATTTTGCCGATTTCGGTCTATTGGTTAAAAAATGA
GCTGATTTAACAAAAATTTAACGCGAATTTTAACAAAATATTAACGTTTACAATTTTATGGTGCACTCTC
AGTACAATCTGCTCTGATGCCGCATAGTTAAGCCAGCCCCGACACCCGCCAACACCCGCTGACGCGCCCT
GACGGGCTTGTCTGCTCCCGGCATCCGCTTACAGACAAGCTGTGACCGTCTCCGGGAGCTGCATGTGTCA
GAGGTTTTCACCGTCATCACCGAAACGCGCGAGACGAAAGGGCCTCGTGATACGCCTATTTTTATAGGTT
AATGTCATGATAATAATGGTTTCTTAGACGTCAGGTGGCACTTTTCGGGGAAATGTGCGCGGAACCCCTA
TTTGTTTATTTTTCTAAATACATTCAAATATGTATCCGCTCATGAGACAATAACCCTGATAAATGCTTCA
ATAATATTGAAAAAGGAAGAGTATGAGTATTCAACATTTCCGTGTCGCCCTTATTCCCTTTTTTGCGGCA
TTTTGCCTTCCTGTTTTTGCTCACCCAGAAACGCTGGTGAAAGTAAAAGATGCTGAAGATCAGTTGGGTG
CACGAGTGGGTTACATCGAACTGGATCTCAACAGCGGTAAGATCCTTGAGAGTTTTCGCCCCGAAGAACG
TTTTCCAATGATGAGCACTTTTAAAGTTCTGCTATGTGGCGCGGTATTATCCCGTATTGACGCCGGGCAA
GAGCAACTCGGTCGCCGCATACACTATTCTCAGAATGACTTGGTTGAGTACTCACCAGTCACAGAAAAGC
ATCTTACGGATGGCATGACAGTAAGAGAATTATGCAGTGCTGCCATAACCATGAGTGATAACACTGCGGC
CAACTTACTTCTGACAACGATCGGAGGACCGAAGGAGCTAACCGCTTTTTTGCACAACATGGGGGATCAT
GTAACTCGCCTTGATCGTTGGGAACCGGAGCTGAATGAAGCCATACCAAACGACGAGCGTGACACCACGA
TGCCTGTAGCAATGGCAACAACGTTGCGCAAACTATTAACTGGCGAACTACTTACTCTAGCTTCCCGGCA
ACAATTAATAGACTGGATGGAGGCGGATAAAGTTGCAGGACCACTTCTGCGCTCGGCCCTTCCGGCTGGC
TGGTTTATTGCTGATAAATCTGGAGCCGGTGAGCGTGGGTCTCGCGGTATCATTGCAGCACTGGGGCCAG
ATGGTAAGCCCTCCCGTATCGTAGTTATCTACACGACGGGGAGTCAGGCAACTATGGATGAACGAAATAG
ACAGATCGCTGAGATAGGTGCCTCACTGATTAAGCATTGGTAACTGTCAGACCAAGTTTACTCATATATA
CTTTAGATTGATTTAAAACTTCATTTTTAATTTAAAAGGATCTAGGTGAAGATCCTTTTTGATAATCTCA
TGACCAAAATCCCTTAACGTGAGTTTTCGTTCCACTGAGCGTCAGACCCCGTAGAAAAGATCAAAGGATC
TTCTTGAGATCCTTTTTTTCTGCGCGTAATCTGCTGCTTGCAAACAAAAAAACCACCGCTACCAGCGGTG
GTTTGTTTGCCGGATCAAGAGCTACCAACTCTTTTTCCGAAGGTAACTGGCTTCAGCAGAGCGCAGATAC
CAAATACTGTTCTTCTAGTGTAGCCGTAGTTAGGCCACCACTTCAAGAACTCTGTAGCACCGCCTACATA
CCTCGCTCTGCTAATCCTGTTACCAGTGGCTGCTGCCAGTGGCGATAAGTCGTGTCTTACCGGGTTGGAC
TCAAGACGATAGTTACCGGATAAGGCGCAGCGGTCGGGCTGAACGGGGGGTTCGTGCACACAGCCCAGCT
TGGAGCGAACGACCTACACCGAACTGAGATACCTACAGCGTGAGCTATGAGAAAGCGCCACGCTTCCCGA
AGGGAGAAAGGCGGACAGGTATCCGGTAAGCGGCAGGGTCGGAACAGGAGAGCGCACGAGGGAGCTTCCA
GGGGGAAACGCCTGGTATCTTTATAGTCCTGTCGGGTTTCGCCACCTCTGACTTGAGCGTCGATTTTTGT
GATGCTCGTCAGGGGGGCGGAGCCTATGGAAAAACGCCAGCAACGCGGCCTTTTTACGGTTCCTGGCCTT
TTGCTGGCCTTTTGCTCACATGT
